>Addgene plasmid #186238 | pBA707 | addgene full sequence | sequence record 369168 | Addgene NGS Result
CCGTCCGACGGTCCGGTTATGCAGAAAAAAACCATGGGTTGGGAAGCTTCCACCGAACGTATGTACCCGG
AGGACGGTGCTCTGAAAGGTGAAATCAAAATGCGTCTGAAACTGAAAGACGGTGGTCACTACGACGCTGA
AGTTAAAACCACCTACATGGCTAAAAAACCGGTTCAGCTGCCGGGTGCTTACAAAACCGACATCAAACTG
GACATCACCTCCCACAACGAGGACTACACCATCGTTGAACAGTACGAACGTGCTGAAGGTCGTCACTCCA
CCGGTGCTTAATAAGGATCTCCAGGCATCAAATAAAACGAAAGGCTCAGTCGAAAGACTGGGCCTTTCGT
TTTATCTGTTGTTTGTCGGTGAACGCTCTCTACTAGAGTCACACTGGCTCACCTTCGGGTGGGCCTTTCT
GCGTTTATAGAAGACCAAGGAGGACTTTGGCAGGTGGTGTTACAACCAATTAACCAATTCTGATTAGAAA
AACTCATCGAGCATCAAATGAAACTGCAATTTATTCATATCAGGATTATCAATACCATATTTTTGAAAAA
GCCGTTTCTGTAATGAAGGAGAAAACTCACCGAGGCAGTTCCATAGGATGGCAAGATCCTGGTATCGGTC
TGCGATTCCGACTCGTCCAACATCAATACAACCTATTAATTTCCCCTCGTCAAAAATAAGGTTATCAAGT
GAGAAATCACCATGAGTGACGACTGAATCCGGTGAGAATGGCAAAAGCTTATGCATTTCTTTCCAGACTT
GTTCAACAGGCCAGCCATTACGCTCGTCATCAAAATCACTCGCATCAACCAAACCGTTATTCATTCGTGA
TTGCGCCTGAGCGAGGCGAAATACGCGATCGCTGTTAAAAGGACAATTACAAACAGGAATCGAATGCAAC
CGGCGCAGGAACACTGCAAGCGCATCAACAATATTTTCACCTGAATCAGGATATTCTTCTAATACCTGGA
ATGCTGTTTTCCCGGGGATCGCAGTGGTGAGTAACCATGCATCATCAGGAGTACGGATAAAATGCTTGAT
GGTCGGAAGAGGCATAAATTCCGTCAGCCAGTTTAGTCTGACCATCTCATCTGTAACATCATTGGCAACG
CTACCTTTGCCATGTTTCAGAAACAACTCTGGCGCATCGGGCTTCCCATACAATCGATAGATTGTCGCAC
CTGATTGCCCGACATTATCGCGAGCCCATTTATACCCATATAAATCAGCATCCATGTTGGAATTTAATCG
CGGCCTGGAGCAAGACGTTTCCCGTTGAATATGGCTCATAACACCCCTTGTATTACTGTTTATGTAAGCA
GACAGTTTTATTGTTCATGATGATATATTTTTATCTTGTGCAATGTAACATCAGAGATTTTGAGACACAA
CGTGGCTTTGTTGAATAAATCGAACTTTTGCTGAGTTGAAGGATCAGCTTGCGTTTTCCCTTGTCCAGAT
AGCCCAGTAGCTGACATTTAGCCTAAATGACATTTCTCCGGAAAGTGCGCACGGCCACGCTCTTGTTGAC
GTTGAGCTTGCTTTTGACGTTGAACCTCGCGTTGCTCGGTTAATAATTTCTCACCAACCGCTTTAATAAT
GGCCGCCGCTTTCGCTTGCATGTCACGGTTCAGAGGACCGAGTGCATCTAATACCGGTTTCAAACGTTCG
CGTAAATCGCGCGCAGTTTCCTGTGCCTGGTCTGCTTTCTTACGCATTTCGCGGGCGCCGGCAGCCGCTT
GCAGTGCTGGTTCGTAACCTTGACGGACTGCCTTAGTTAAGCGATCCGCGACTGCCTCAGGGGTTTCCAC
ACGTTTAGAAATGCCTAATTTCTCCGCCAGACCTTGTGGAGCGTAAGCACGGGGTTCCACGGCCTGAGGC
GAAATCGTAACATGTCCTACAGGCGGGCGTTCAAGCGCTTCATAAAATGCTTGGATACGAGTATGGCGCG
CTTTACTCCCTTCAATCCCACGCTGAAGGCCCAGGTCCGCAACCGCAGCAGCGAAGGTCGTTTGATCACG
TGTCATTTGGGCCTTATTACCAATAAATTCTTTAGCACTCAAGCGACCATCTTGGGTCAAGGGGACTACA
AAGGCCGTCATATGTGGGGATGTCTCATCGCGATGAATCGAAGCTGTTACAATACGGTCAGCGCCATATT
TATCGGCTAACCATTTATGGGCTTTCTCAAAGAATGCTGCTTGTTGCTCCTGTGACGCGCTTTTCCACCA
CTCGGGCGAAGCGGTCATCACATATTCTACGGCAAGTACTGCATCTTTACGGCGCTTTTCAGGCAACAGT
TCACGCAAACGACCCATGGCCTCGTCCGTACTACTCGCGGCCCAATGTTCATTTTCCGGAGTACGAGATG
CATCCGCATTCGGTGTTTCACGTTCACGATACGCATGTTTCAGCGACGCAGCAACATTACCCATCTTGGC
GAGTTTCTTACAACGCATAATTGCATAAGCGGCCATGCCTGCCCCTCCCTTTTGGTGTCCAACCGGCTCG
ACGGGGGCAGCGCAAGGCGGTGCCTCCGGCGGGCCACTCAATGCTTGAGTATACTCACTAGACTTTGCTT
CGCAAAGTCGTGACCGCCTACGGCGGCTGCGCCTGCCCACGAGCTTGACCACAGGGATTGCCCACCGGCT
ACCCAGCCTTCGACCACATACCCACCGGCTCCAACTGCGCGGCCTGCGGCCTTGCCCCATCAATTTTTTT
AATTTTCTCTGGGGAAAAGCCTCCGGCCTGCGGCCTGCGCGCTTCGCTTGCCGGTTGGACACCAAGTGGA
AGGCGGGTCAAGGCTCGCGCAGCGACCGCGCAGCGGCTTGGCCTTGACGCGCCTGGAACGACCCAAGCCT
ATGCGAGTGGGGGCAGTCGAAGGGCGAAGCCCGCCCGCCTGCCCCCCGAGCCTCACGGCGGCGAGTGCGG
GGGTTCCAAGGGGGCAGCGCCACCTTGGGCAAGGCCGAAGGCCGCGCAGTCGATCAACAAGCCCCGGAGG
GGCCACTTTTTGCCGGAGGGGGAGCCGCGCCGAAGGCGTGGGGGAACCCCGCAGGGGTGCCCTTCTTTGG
GCACCAAAGAACTAGATATAGGGCGAAATGCGAAAGACTTAAAAATCAACAACTTAAAAAAGGGGGGTAC
GCAACAGCTCATTGCGGCACCCCCCGCAATAGCTCATTGCGTAGGTTAAAGAAAATCTGTAATTGACTGC
CACTTTTACGCAACGCATAATTGTTGTCGCGCTGCCGAAAAGTTGCAGCTGATTGCGCATGGTGCCGCAA
CCGTGCGGCACCCCTACCGCATGGAGATAAGCATGGCCACGCAGTCCAGAGAAATCGGCATTCAAGCCAA
GAACAAGCCCGGTCACTGGGTGCAAACGGAACGCAAAGCGCATGAGGCGTGGGCCGGGCTTATTGCGAGG
AAACCCACGGCGGCAATGCTGCTGCATCACCTCGTGGCGCAGATGGGCCACCAGAACGCCGTGGTGGTCA
GCCAAAAGACACTTTCCAAGCTCATCGGACGTTCTTTGCGGACGGTCCAATACGCAGTCAAGGACTTGGT
GGCCGAGCGCTGGATCTCCGTCGTGAAGCTCAACGGCCCCGGCACCGTGTTGGCCTACGTGGTCAATGAC
CGCGTGGCGTGGGGCCAGCCCCGCGACCAGTTGCGCCTGTCGGTGTTCAGTGCCGCCGTGGTGGTTGATC
ACGACGACCAGGACGAATCGCTGTTGGGGCATGGCGACCTGCGCCGCATCCCGACCCTGTATCCGGGCGA
GCAGCAACTACCGACCGGCCCCGGCGAGGAGCCGCCCAGCCAGCCCGGCATTCCGGGCATGGAACCAGAC
CTGCCAGCCTTGACCGAAACGGAGGAATGGGAACGGCGCGGGCAGCAGCGCCTGCCGATGCCCGATGAGC
CGTGTTTTCTGGACGATGGCGAGCCGTTGGAGCCGCCGACACGGGTCACGCTGCCGCGCCGGTAGCACTT
GGGTTGCGCAGCAACCCGTAAGTGCGCTGTTCCAGACTATCCACCTGCCCGAACCAGAGACTTATCATGT
CTTCTCCCTATCAGTGATAGAGATTGACATCCCTATCAGTGATAGAGATACTGAGCACGGATCTGAAAGA
GGAGAAATGATCTATGGCGAGTAGCGAAGATGTTATCAAAGAGTTCATGCGTTTCAAAGTTCGTATGGAA
GGTTCCGTTAACGGTCACGAGTTCGAAATCGAAGGTGAAGGTGAAGGTCGTCCGTACGAAGGTACTCAGA
CCGCTAAACTGAAAGTTACCAAAGGTGGTCCGCTGCCGTTCGCTTGGGACATCCTGTCCCCGCAGTTCCA
GTACGGTTCCAAAGCTTACGTTAAACACCCGGCTGACATCCCGGACTACCTGAAACTGTCCTTCCCGGAA
GGTTTCAAATGGGAACGTGTTATGAACTTCGAGGACGGTGGTGTTGTTACCGTTACCCAGGACTCCTCCC
TGCAAGACGGTGAGTTCATCTACAAAGTTAAACTGCGTGGTACTAACTTC
Features (pLannotate 1.2.2; 7 found; start..end, strand, type, name):
    309..380     +  terminator     rrnB T1 terminator: transcription terminator T1 from the E. coli rrnB gene
    396..423     +  terminator     T7Te terminator: phage T7 early transcription terminator
    484..1299    -  CDS            KanR: aminoglycoside phosphotransferase; aph(3')-Ia; confers resistance to kanamycin in bacteria or G418 (Geneticin®) in eukaryotes
   2615..3322    +  rep_origin     pBBR1 oriV (fragment): replication origin of the broad-host-range plasmid pBBR1 from Bordetella bronchiseptica; requires the pBBR1 Rep protein for replication
   3323..3985    +  CDS            pBBR1 Rep: replication protein for the broad-host-range plasmid pBBR1 from Bordetella bronchiseptica
   4065..4118    +  promoter       PLtetO-1 promoter (fragment): modified phage lambda PL promoter with tet operator sites (Lutz and Bujard, 1997)
   4144..288     +  CDS            mRFP1 (across the origin): mRFP1 is a basic (constitutively fluorescent) red fluorescent protein published in 2002, derived from Discosoma sp.. It is reported to be a somewhat slowly-maturing monomer with low acid sensitivity.
