[The description below was written by a language model from this plasmid's Addgene catalogue record and pLannotate feature annotations shown in this document.]
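Description:
pBA707 is an empty bacterial entry vector of about 4.5 kb, built on the broad-host-range pBBR1 replicon and intended to receive homologous-recombination (HR) donor sequences. Replication depends on the pBBR1 oriV together with the adjacent pBBR1 Rep coding sequence, which supplies the replication protein the origin requires. The record lists the plasmid as low copy. Selection is by kanamycin through an aph(3')-Ia aminoglycoside phosphotransferase (KanR) gene, which lies on the opposite strand from the other annotated features.

No insert is recorded. In its place the vector carries an RFP dropout cassette: an mRFP1 coding sequence, spanning the numbering origin of the circular record, sits downstream of a PLtetO-1 promoter fragment (a lambda PL derivative bearing tet operator sites) and is followed by tandem rrnB T1 and T7Te transcription terminators. According to the depositor comments, cloning is done with BbsI, a type IIS enzyme commonly used for Golden Gate-style assembly. Replacing the mRFP1 cassette with a fragment of interest should therefore allow recombinant colonies to be told apart from red parental ones, although the BbsI sites themselves are not annotated in the feature table, so their exact placement relative to the promoter and terminators cannot be stated. A stretch of more than a kilobase between KanR and the oriV also has no annotation.

The associated publication concerns phage genome editing with CRISPR-Cas13a, which suggests the vector is used to hold donor templates for recombination into phage genomes. The record itself describes the purpose only as an entry vector for an HR donor.
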