Addgene plasmid #186238: pBA707
Purpose: (Empty Backbone) KanR-BBR1 entry vector for HR donor
Depositing lab: Jennifer Doudna. Depositing organization: University of California, Berkeley. Publication: Broad-spectrum CRISPR-Cas13a enables efficient phage genome editing. Adler BA, Hessler T, Cress BF, Lahiri A, Mutalik VK, Barrangou R, Banfield J, Doudna JA. Nat Microbiol. 2022 Dec;7(12):1967-1979. doi: 10.1038/s41564-022-01258-x. Epub 2022 Oct 31. PubMed 36316451.
Backbone
  Vector backbone: BBR1
  Vector type: Bacterial Expression
Growth in bacteria
  Bacterial resistance: Kanamycin, 50 μg/mL
  Growth temperature: 37°C
  Growth strain: NEB Stable
  Copy number: Low Copy
Gene/Insert
  Gene/Insert name: None
Terms and licenses: Academic/Nonprofit Terms; Industry Terms: Not Available to Industry
Depositor comments: cloning entry vector using BbsI, Empty BBR1 backbone with RFP dropout site
How to cite: pBA707 was a gift from Jennifer Doudna (Addgene plasmid # 186238 ; http://n2t.net/addgene:186238 ; RRID:Addgene_186238)
